>Addgene plasmid #15662 | pRetrosuper Myc shRNA | addgene full sequence | sequence record 172895 | Addgene next-generation full plasmid sequencing result
TGAAAGACCCCACCTGTAGGTTTGGCAAGCTAGCTTAAGTAACGCCATTTTGCAAGGCATGGAAAATACA
TAACTGAGAATAGAGAAGTTCAGATCAAGGTTAGGAACAGAGAGACAGCAGAATATGGGCCAAACAGGAT
ATCTGTGGTAAGCAGTTCCTGCCCCGGCTCAGGGCCAAGAACAGATGGTCCCCAGATGCGGTCCCGCCCT
CAGCAGTTTCTAGAGAACCATCAGATGTTTCCAGGGTGCCCCAAGGACCTGAAATGACCCTGTGCCTTAT
TTGAACTAACCAATCAGTTCGCTTCTCGCTTCTGTTCGCGCGCTTCTGCTCCCCGAGCTCAATAAAAGAG
CCCACAACCCCTCACTCGGCGCGCCAGTCCTCCGATAGACTGCGTCGCCCGGGTACCCGTATTCCCAATA
AAGCCTCTTGCTGTTTGCATCCGAATCGTGGACTCGCTGATCCTTGGGAGGGTCTCCTCAGATTGATTGA
CTGCCCACCTCGGGGGTCTTTCATTTGGAGGTTCCACCGAGATTTGGAGACCCCTGCCCAGGGACCACCG
ACCCCCCCGCCGGGAGGTAAGCTGGCCAGCGGTCGTTTCGTGTCTGTCTCTGTCTTTGTGCGTGTTTGTG
CCGGCATCTAATGTTTGCGCCTGCGTCTGTACTAGTTAGCTAACTAGCTCTGTATCTGGCGGACCCGTGG
TGGAACTGACGAGTTCTGAACACCCGGCCGCAACCCTGGGAGACGTCCCAGGGACTTTGGGGGCCGTTTT
TGTGGCCCGACCTGAGGAAGGGAGTCGATGTGGAATCCGACCCCGTCAGGATATGTGGTTCTGGTAGGAG
ACGAGAACCTAAAACAGTTCCCGCCTCCGTCTGAATTTTTGCTTTCGGTTTGGAACCGAAGCCGCGCGTC
TTGTCTGCTGCAGCGCTGCAGCATCGTTCTGTGTTGTCTCTGTCTGACTGTGTTTCTGTATTTGTCTGAA
AATTAGGGCCAGACTGTTACCACTCCCTTAAGTTTGACCTTAGGTCACTGGAAAGATGTCGAGCGGATCG
CTCACAACCAGTCGGTAGATGTCAAGAAGAGACGTTGGGTTACCTTCTGCTCTGCAGAATGGCCAACCTT
TAACGTCGGATGGCCGCGAGACGGCACCTTTAACCGAGACCTCATCACCCAGGTTAAGATCAAGGTCTTT
TCACCTGGCCCGCATGGACACCCAGACCAGGTCCCCTACATCGTGACCTGGGAAGCCTTGGCTTTTGACC
CCCCTCCCTGGGTCAAGCCCTTTGTACACCCTAAGCCTCCGCCTCCTCTTCCTCCATCCGCCCCGTCTCT
CCCCCTTGAACCTCCTCGTTCGACCCCGCCTCGATCCTCCCTTTATCCAGCCCTCACTCCTTCTCTAGGC
GCCGGAATTAGATCGATCTCTCGAGGTCGACGGTATCGATAAGCTTTTCCAAAAAGATGAGGAAGAAATC
GATGTCTCTTGAACATCGATTTCTTCCTCATCGGGGATCTGTGGTCTCATACAGAACTTATAAGATTCCC
AAATCCAAAGACATTTCACGTTTATGGTGATTTCCCAGAACACATAGCGACATGCAAATATTGCAGGGCG
CCACTCCCCTGTCCCTCACAGCCATCTTCCTGCCAGGGCGCACGCGCGCTGGGTGTTCCCGCCTAGTGAC
ACTGGGCCCGCGATTCCTTGGAGCGGGTTGATGACGTCAGCGTTCGAATTCTACCGGGTAGGGGAGGCGC
TTTTCCCAAGGCAGTCTGGAGCATGCGCTTTAGCAGCCCCGCTGGGCACTTGGCGCTACACAAGTGGCCT
CTGGCCTCGCACACATTCCACATCCACCGGTAGGCGCCAACCGGCTCCGTTCTTTGGTGGCCCCTTCGCG
CCACCTTCTACTCCTCCCCTAGTCAGGAAGTTCCCCCCCGCCCCGCAGCTCGCGTCGTGCAGGACGTGAC
AAATGGAAGTAGCACGTCTCACTAGTCTCGTGCAGATGGACAGCACCGCTGAGCAATGGAAGCGGGTAGG
CCTTTGGGGCAGCGGCCAATAGCAGCTTTGCTCCTTCGCTTTCTGGGCTCAGAGGCTGGGAAGGGGTGGG
TCCGGGGGCGGGCTCAGGGGCGGGCTCAGGGGCGGGGCGGGCGCCCGAAGGTCCTCCGGAGGCCCGGCAT
TCTGCACGCTTCAAAAGCGCACGTCTGCCGCGCTGTTCTCCTCTTCCTCATCTCCGGGCCTTTCGACCTG
CAGCCCAAGCTAGCTTACCATGACCGAGTACAAGCCCACGGTGCGCCTCGCCACCCGCGACGACGTCCCC
AGGGCCGTACGCACCCTCGCCGCCGCGTTCGCCGACTACCCCGCCACGCGCCACACCGTCGATCCGGACC
GCCACATCGAGCGGGTCACCGAGCTGCAAGAACTCTTCCTCACGCGCGTCGGGCTCGACATCGGCAAGGT
GTGGGTCGCGGACGACGGCGCCGCGGTGGCGGTCTGGACCACGCCGGAGAGCGTCGAAGCGGGGGCGGTG
TTCGCCGAGATCGGCCCGCGCATGGCCGAGTTGAGCGGTTCCCGGCTGGCCGCGCAGCAACAGATGGAAG
GCCTCCTGGCGCCGCACCGGCCCAAGGAGCCCGCGTGGTTCCTGGCCACCGTCGGCGTCTCGCCCGACCA
CCAGGGCAAGGGTCTGGGCAGCGCCGTCGTGCTCCCCGGAGTGGAGGCGGCCGAGCGCGCCGGGGTGCCC
GCCTTCCTGGAGACCTCCGCGCCCCGCAACCTCCCCTTCTACGAGCGGCTCGGCTTCACCGTCACCGCCG
ACGTCGAGGTGCCCGAAGGACCGCGCACCTGGTGCATGACCCGCAAGCCCGGTGCCTGACGCCCGCCCCA
CGACCCGCAGCGCCCGACCGAAAGGAGCGCACGACCCCATGCATCGATAAAATAAAAGATTTTATTTAGT
CTCCAGAAAAAGGGGGGAATGAAAGACCCCACCTGTAGGTTTGGCAAGCTAGAGAACCATCAGATGTTTC
CAGGGTGCCCCAAGGACCTGAAATGACCCTGTGCCTTATTTGAACTAACCAATCAGTTCGCTTCTCGCTT
CTGTTCGCGCGCTTCTGCTCCCCGAGCTCAATAAAAGAGCCCACAACCCCTCACTCGGCGCGCCAGTCCT
CCGATAGACTGCGTCGCCCGGGTACCCGTGTATCCAATAAACCCTCTTGCAGTTGCATCCGACTTGTGGT
CTCGCTGTTCCTTGGGAGGGTCTCCTCTGAGTGATTGACTACCCGTCAGCGGGGGTCTTTCATGGGTAAC
AGTTTCTTGAAGTTGGAGAACAACATTCTGAGGGTAGGAGTCGAATATTAAGTAATCCTGACTCAATTAG
CCACTGTTTTGAATCCACATACTCCAATACTCCTGAAATAGTTCATTATGGACAGCGCAGAAAGAGCTGG
GGAGAATTGTGAAATTGTTATCCGCTCACAATTCCACACAACATACGAGCCGGAAGCATAAAGTGTAAAG
CCTGGGGTGCCTAATGAGTGAGCTAACTCACATTAATTGCGTTGCGCTCACTGCCCGCTTTCCAGTCGGG
AAACCTGTCGTGCCAGCTGCATTAATGAATCGGCCAACGCGCGGGGAGAGGCGGTTTGCGTATTGGGCGC
TCTTCCGCTTCCTCGCTCACTGACTCGCTGCGCTCGGTCGTTCGGCTGCGGCGAGCGGTATCAGCTCACT
CAAAGGCGGTAATACGGTTATCCACAGAATCAGGGGATAACGCAGGAAAGAACATGTGAGCAAAAGGCCA
GCAAAAGGCCAGGAACCGTAAAAAGGCCGCGTTGCTGGCGTTTTTCCATAGGCTCCGCCCCCCTGACGAG
CATCACAAAAATCGACGCTCAAGTCAGAGGTGGCGAAACCCGACAGGACTATAAAGATACCAGGCGTTTC
CCCCTGGAAGCTCCCTCGTGCGCTCTCCTGTTCCGACCCTGCCGCTTACCGGATACCTGTCCGCCTTTCT
CCCTTCGGGAAGCGTGGCGCTTTCTCATAGCTCACGCTGTAGGTATCTCAGTTCGGTGTAGGTCGTTCGC
TCCAAGCTGGGCTGTGTGCACGAACCCCCCGTTCAGCCCGACCGCTGCGCCTTATCCGGTAACTATCGTC
TTGAGTCCAACCCGGTAAGACACGACTTATCGCCACTGGCAGCAGCCACTGGTAACAGGATTAGCAGAGC
GAGGTATGTAGGCGGTGCTACAGAGTTCTTGAAGTGGTGGCCTAACTACGGCTACACTAGAAGAACAGTA
TTTGGTATCTGCGCTCTGCTGAAGCCAGTTACCTTCGGAAAAAGAGTTGGTAGCTCTTGATCCGGCAAAC
AAACCACCGCTGGTAGCGGTGGTTTTTTTGTTTGCAAGCAGCAGATTACGCGCAGAAAAAAAGGATCTCA
AGAAGATCCTTTGATCTTTTCTACGGGGTCTGACGCTCAGTGGAACGAAAACTCACGTTAAGGGATTTTG
GTCATGAGATTATCAAAAAGGATCTTCACCTAGATCCTTTTAAATTAAAAATGAAGTTTTAAATCAATCT
AAAGTATATATGAGTAAACTTGGTCTGACAGTTACCAATGCTTAATCAGTGAGGCACCTATCTCAGCGAT
CTGTCTATTTCGTTCATCCATAGTTGCCTGACTCCCCGTCGTGTAGATAACTACGATACGGGAGGGCTTA
CCATCTGGCCCCAGTGCTGCAATGATACCGCGAGACCCACGCTCACCGGCTCCAGATTTATCAGCAATAA
ACCAGCCAGCCGGAAGGGCCGAGCGCAGAAGTGGTCCTGCAACTTTATCCGCCTCCATCCAGTCTATTAA
TTGTTGCCGGGAAGCTAGAGTAAGTAGTTCGCCAGTTAATAGTTTGCGCAACGTTGTTGCCATTGCTACA
GGCATCGTGGTGTCACGCTCGTCGTTTGGTATGGCTTCATTCAGCTCCGGTTCCCAACGATCAAGGCGAG
TTACATGATCCCCCATGTTGTGCAAAAAAGCGGTTAGCTCCTTCGGTCCTCCGATCGTTGTCAGAAGTAA
GTTGGCCGCAGTGTTATCACTCATGGTTATGGCAGCACTGCATAATTCTCTTACTGTCATGCCATCCGTA
AGATGCTTTTCTGTGACTGGTGAGTACTCAACCAAGTCATTCTGAGAATAGTGTATGCGGCGACCGAGTT
GCTCTTGCCCGGCGTCAATACGGGATAATACCGCGCCACATAGCAGAACTTTAAAAGTGCTCATCATTGG
AAAACGTTCTTCGGGGCGAAAACTCTCAAGGATCTTACCGCTGTTGAGATCCAGTTCGATGTAACCCACT
CGTGCACCCAACTGATCTTCAGCATCTTTTACTTTCACCAGCGTTTCTGGGTGAGCAAAAACAGGAAGGC
AAAATGCCGCAAAAAAGGGAATAAGGGCGACACGGAAATGTTGAATACTCATACTCTTCCTTTTTCAATA
TTATTGAAGCATTTATCAGGGTTATTGTCTCATGAGCGGATACATATTTGAATGTATTTAGAAAAATAAA
CAAATAGGGGTTCCGCGCACATTTCCCCGAAAAGTGCCACCTGACGTCTAAGAAACCATTATTATCATGA
CATTAACCTATAAAAATAGGCGTATCACGAGGCCCTTTCGTCTCGCGCGTTTCGGTGATGACGGTGAAAA
CCTCTGACACATGCAGCTCCCGGAGACGGTCACAGCTTGTCTGTAAGCGGATGCCGGGAGCAGACAAGCC
CGTCAGGGCGCGTCAGCGGGTGTTGGCGGGTGTCGGGGCTGGCTTAACTATGCGGCATCAGAGCAGATTG
TACTGAGAGTGCACCATATGCGGTGTGAAATACCGCACAGATGCGTAAGGAGAAAATACCGCATCAGGCG
CCATTCGCCATTCAGGCTGCGCAACTGTTGGGAAGGGCGATCGGTGCGGGCCTCTTCGCTATTACGCCAG
CTGGCGAAAGGGGGATGTGCTGCAAGGCGATTAAGTTGGGTAACGCCAGGGTTTTCCCAGTCACGACGTT
GTAAAACGACGGCGCAAGGAATGGTGCATGCAAGGAGATGGCGCCCAACAGTCCCCCGGCCACGGGGCCT
GCCACCATACCCACGCCGAAACAAGCGCTCATGAGCCCGAAGTGGCGAGCCCGATCTTCCCCATCGGTGA
TGTCGGCGATATAGGCGCCAGCAACCGCACCTGTGGCGCCGGTGATGCCGGCCACGATGCGTCCGGCGTA
GAGGCGATTAGTCCAATTTGTTAAAGACAGGATATCAGTGGTCCAGGCTCTAGTTTTGACTCAACAATAT
CACCAGCTGAAGCCTATAGAGTACGAGCCATAGATAAAATAAAAGATTTTATTTAGTCTCCAGAAAAAGG
GGGGAA
Features (pLannotate 1.2.2; 21 found; start..end, strand, type, name):
    579..920     +  misc_feature   MESV Ψ: packaging signal of murine embryonic stem cell virus
    987..1403    +  CDS            gag (truncated): truncated Moloney murine leukemia virus (MMLV) gag gene lacking the start codon
   1420..1446    -  misc_feature   MCS (fragment): pBluescript multiple cloning site
   1511..1725    -  promoter       H1 promoter: human H1 RNA promoter
   1736..2235    +  promoter       PGK promoter: mouse phosphoglycerate kinase 1 promoter
   2260..2859    +  CDS            PuroR: puromycin N-acetyltransferase; pac from Streptomyces alboniger; confers resistance to puromycin
   2958..2992    +  LTR            3' LTR (ΔU3) (fragment): self-inactivating 3' long terminal repeat (LTR) from Moloney murine leukemia virus
   2989..3283    +  LTR            3' LTR (ΔU3) (fragment): self-inactivating 3' long terminal repeat (LTR) from Moloney murine leukemia virus
   3445..3461    -  protein_bind   lac operator: The lac repressor binds to the lac operator to inhibit transcription in E. coli. This inhibition can be relieved by adding lactose or isopropyl-β-D-thiogalactopyranoside (IPTG). lac repressor encoded by lacI
   3469..3499    -  promoter       lac promoter: promoter for the E. coli lac operon
   3514..3535    -  protein_bind   CAP binding site: CAP binding activates transcription in the presence of cAMP. E. coli catabolite activator protein
   3548..3640    -  CDS            lacI (fragment): lac repressor; lacI; The lac repressor binds to the lac operator to inhibit transcription in E. coli. This inhibition can be relieved by adding lactose or isopropyl-β-D-thiogalactopyranoside (IPTG).
   3823..4411    -  rep_origin     ori: high-copy-number ColE1/pMB1/pBR322/pUC origin of replication
   4582..5442    -  CDS            AmpR: β-lactamase; bla; confers resistance to ampicillin, carbenicillin, and related antibiotics
   5443..5547    -  promoter       AmpR promoter: bla
   5642..5677    +  CDS            rop (fragment): Rop protein, which maintains plasmids at low copy number; rop
   5779..5878    +  misc_feature   bom (fragment): basis of mobility region from pBR322
   5884..6033    -  CDS            lacZα (fragment): LacZα fragment of β-galactosidase; lacZ fragment
   6033..6234    -  CDS            TcR (fragment): tetracycline efflux protein; tet; confers resistance to tetracycline
   6235..6333    +  CDS            env (fragment): murine leukemia virus gPr80 envelope polyprotein precursor; env; proteolytically cleaved into gp70SU and p15TM subunits
   6375..515     +  LTR            5' LTR (across the origin): 5' long terminal repeat from murine embryonic stem cell virus
