[The description below was written by a language model from this plasmid's Addgene catalogue record and pLannotate feature annotations shown in this document.]
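Description:
pRetrosuper Myc shRNA is a retroviral RNAi vector built on the pRetrosuper backbone for stable knockdown of human MYC (c-Myc) in mammalian cells. In bacteria it is maintained as a high-copy plasmid through a ColE1/pUC-type origin and selected with ampicillin via the β-lactamase gene. The remaining bacterial annotations (fragments of lacI, lacZα, rop, bom and a tetracycline resistance gene, plus a lac promoter/operator) appear to be non-functional remnants of earlier cloning vectors.

The retroviral portion runs from a murine embryonic stem cell virus 5′ LTR through the MESV Ψ packaging signal and a truncated MMLV gag lacking its start codon, elements that allow the genomic transcript to be packaged into virions when viral proteins are supplied in trans by a packaging cell line. It ends in a ΔU3 self-inactivating 3′ LTR, so that after reverse transcription and integration the LTR promoter activity is lost and does not interfere with the internal promoters. Between these sit two cassettes. The human H1 RNA polymerase III promoter, oriented antisense to the viral transcript, drives a 64 bp hairpin insert that, per the record, was cloned between BglII (marked as uncertain) and HindIII sites. The hairpin itself is not annotated in the feature table, but would lie in the gap next to the MCS fragment downstream of H1. The transcript is processed into an siRNA directed against a 19-nucleotide target in MYC. A mouse PGK promoter drives puromycin N-acetyltransferase, allowing selection of transduced or transfected cells.

The construct was deposited with a study on the requirement of the ubiquitin-specific protease USP28 for MYC stability, where it presumably served to deplete MYC.
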