Addgene plasmid #15662: pRetrosuper Myc shRNA
Depositing lab: Martin Eilers. Depositing organization: Philipps-Universitaet Marburg. Publication: The ubiquitin-specific protease USP28 is required for MYC stability. Popov N, Wanzel M, Madiredjo M, Zhang D, Beijersbergen R, Bernards R, Moll R, Elledge SJ, Eilers M. Nat Cell Biol. 2007 Jul . 9(7):765-74. 10.1038/ncb1601 PubMed 17558397.
Backbone
  Vector backbone: pRetrosuper
  Backbone size w/o insert (bp): 6400
  Vector type: Mammalian Expression, Retroviral, RNAi
  Selectable markers: Puromycin
Growth in bacteria
  Bacterial resistance: Ampicillin, 100 μg/mL
  Growth temperature: 37°C
  Growth strain: DH5alpha
  Copy number: High Copy
Gene/Insert
  Gene/Insert name: Myc shRNA (alt name: Myc)
  Species: H. sapiens (human)
  Insert size (bp): 64
  Entrez Gene: MYC (a.k.a. MRTL, MYCC, bHLHe39, c-Myc)
  Cloning method: Restriction Enzyme; 5′ cloning site BglII? (not destroyed); 3′ cloning site HindIII (not destroyed)
  Sequencing primers: 5′ H1
Terms and licenses: Academic/Nonprofit Terms; Industry Terms: Not Available to Industry
Depositor comments: hairpin targets the sequence: GATGAGGAAGAAATCGATG
How to cite: pRetrosuper Myc shRNA was a gift from Martin Eilers (Addgene plasmid # 15662 ; http://n2t.net/addgene:15662 ; RRID:Addgene_15662)
