>Addgene plasmid #15662 | pRetrosuper Myc shRNA | addgene partial sequence | sequence record 58072 | pLXSN_5
CACTCCTTCTCTAGGCGCCGGAATTAGATCGATCTCTCGAGGTCGACGGTATCGATAAGCTTTTCCAAAA
AGATGAGGAAGAAATCGATGTCTCTTGAACATCGATTTCTTCCTCATCGGGGATCTGTGGTCTCATACAG
AACTTATAAGATTCCCAAATCCAAAGACATTTCACGTTTATGGTGATTTCCCAGAACACATAGCGACATG
CAAATATTGCAGGGCGCCACTCCCCTGTCCCTCACAGCCATCTTCCTGCCAGGGCGCACGCGCGCTGGGT
GTTCCCGCCTAGTGACACTGGGCCCGCGATTCCTTGGAGCGGGTTGATGACGTCAGCGTTCGAATTCTAC
CGGGTAGGGGAGGCGCTTTTCCCAAGGCAGTCTGGAGCATGCGCTTTAGCAGCCCCGCTGGGCACTTGGC
GCTACACAAGTGGCCTCTGGCCTCGCACACATTCCACATCCACCGGTAGGCGCCAACCGGCTCCGTTCTT
TGGTGGCCCCTTCGCGCCACCTTCTACTCCTCCCCTAGTCAGGAAGTTCCCCCCCGCCCCGCAGCTCGCG
TCGTGCAGGACGTGACAAATGGAAGTAGCACGTCTCACTAGTCTCGTGCAGATGGACAGCACCGCTGAGC
AATGGAAGCGGGTAGGCCTTTGGGGCAGCGGCCAATAGCAGCTTTGCTCCTTCGCTTTCTGGGCTCAGAG
GCTGGGAAGGGGTGGGTCCGGGGGCGGGC
